Addgene plasmid #165463: pEXPqcxip-hFTSJ3-FLAG
Purpose: Human FTSJ3 retroviral mammalian expression vector. FLAG/Gateway modified pQCXIP vector with C-terminal FLAG epitope and bicistronic puromycin expression.
Depositing lab: Martin Dorf. Depositing organization: Harvard Medical School. Publication: TRIM65 regulates microRNA activity by ubiquitination of TNRC6. Li S, Wang L, Fu B, Berman MA, Diallo A, Dorf ME. Proc Natl Acad Sci U S A. 2014 May 13;111(19):6970-5. doi: 10.1073/pnas.1322545111. Epub 2014 Apr 28. PubMed 24778252.
Backbone
  Vector backbone: pQCXIP Gateway modified
  Backbone manufacturer: Clontech /Takara
  Backbone size w/o insert (bp): 7200
  Vector type: Mammalian Expression, Retroviral ; Gateway
  Selectable markers: Puromycin
Growth in bacteria
  Bacterial resistance: Ampicillin, 100 μg/mL
  Growth temperature: 37°C
  Growth strain: NEB Stable
  Copy number: High Copy
Gene/Insert
  Gene/Insert name: FtsJ RNA 2'-O-methyltransferase 3 (alt names: FTSJ3, SPB1, EPCS3; BC036710)
  Species: H. sapiens (human)
  Insert size (bp): 2541
  Entrez Gene: FTSJ3 (a.k.a. EPCS3, SPB1)
  Promoter: CMV/MSV, 5'LTR
  Tag / fusion protein: FLAG (C terminal on insert)
  Cloning method: Gateway Cloning
  Sequencing primers: 5′ acgccatccacgctgttttgacct; 3′ gggcggaattccggat
Resource information
  A portion of this plasmid was derived from a plasmid made by: Harvard Institute of Proteomics clone ID.s: HsCD00041273, FLH185237.01L
Terms and licenses: Academic/Nonprofit Terms; Industry Terms: Not Available to Industry
Depositor comments: This Expression vector derived from recombination of HIP Gateway Entry clone HsCD00041273 with a Destination vector, which is pQCXIP modified with a Gateway cassette, and a C-terminal FLAG. Construct has 25bp attB sequences surrounding the insert: attB1-ccacc-[FTSJ3 CDS no stop 2541bp]-ttgg-attB2(25bp)-g-FLAG (24bp)-tga(stop)-IRES-puromycin. pQCXIP is a self inactivating retroviral vector (only in a host cell) and has bicistronic expression of puromycin on the same transcript as the insert. Note, some CMV primers land more than one time.
How to cite: pEXPqcxip-hFTSJ3-FLAG was a gift from Martin Dorf (Addgene plasmid # 165463 ; http://n2t.net/addgene:165463 ; RRID:Addgene_165463)
