[The description below was written by a language model from this plasmid's Addgene catalogue record and pLannotate feature annotations shown in this document.]
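Description:
pEXPqcxip-hFTSJ3-FLAG is a self-inactivating gammaretroviral expression plasmid for delivering human FTSJ3 (FtsJ RNA 2'-O-methyltransferase 3, also called SPB1) into mammalian cells. It is built on a Gateway-adapted version of pQCXIP. It was generated by recombining a Gateway entry clone of the FTSJ3 coding sequence into a destination vector that supplies a C-terminal FLAG epitope. In bacteria it is maintained through a high-copy ColE1/pUC-type origin and an ampicillin resistance gene. The sequenced record is about 9.8 kb.

The viral portion begins with a hybrid CMV enhancer/promoter fused to a truncated murine sarcoma virus 5' LTR, which drives production of genomic RNA in packaging cells. This is followed by the Ψ packaging signal and a truncated gag segment lacking its start codon. An internal CMV immediate-early enhancer/promoter then directs expression of the payload. The stop-less FTSJ3 open reading frame, preceded by a Kozak-type sequence, is flanked by attB1 and attB2 recombination scars and reads through attB2 into a single FLAG tag and a stop codon; the annotation software labels this tag as a fragment of 3xFLAG. An EMCV IRES downstream places the puromycin N-acetyltransferase gene on the same transcript, so puromycin selection enriches for cells expressing the tagged protein. The 3' LTR carries a U3 deletion that is copied to the 5' end during reverse transcription. This silences LTR promoter activity in transduced cells and leaves the internal CMV promoter in control.

The construct suits stable or transient expression of FLAG-tagged FTSJ3, for example for detection or immunoprecipitation via the epitope. Because CMV sequences occur twice, some CMV-directed sequencing primers anneal at more than one site.
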