Features (pLannotate 1.2.2; 24 found; start..end, strand, type, name):
    309..512     +  promoter       CMV promoter: human cytomegalovirus (CMV) immediate early promoter
    513..688     +  LTR            5' LTR (truncated): truncated long terminal repeat from Moloney murine sarcoma virus
    810..1084    +  misc_feature   MESV Ψ (fragment): packaging signal of murine embryonic stem cell virus
   1151..1567    +  CDS            gag (truncated): truncated Moloney murine leukemia virus (MMLV) gag gene lacking the start codon
   1604..1907    +  enhancer       CMV enhancer: human cytomegalovirus immediate early enhancer
   1908..2111    +  promoter       CMV promoter: human cytomegalovirus (CMV) immediate early promoter
   2299..2323    +  protein_bind   attB1: mutant version of attB; recombination site for the Gateway® BP reaction BP Clonase™
   2329..4833    +  CDS            FTSJ3: SPB1_HUMAN - Experimental evidence at protein level: Swiss-Prot protein existence level 1. (Microbial infection) In case of infection by HIV-1 virus, recruited to HIV-1 RNA and catalyzes 2'-O-methylation of the viral genome, allowing HIV-1 virus to escape the innate immune system (PubMed:30626973). RNA 2'-O-methylation provides a molecular signature for discrimination of self from non-self and is used by HIV-1 to evade innate immune recognition by IFIH1/MDA5 (PubMed:30626973). Mediates methylation of internal residues of HIV-1 RNA, with a strong preference for adenosine (PubMed:30626973). Recr
   4874..4898    -  protein_bind   attB2: mutant version of attB; recombination site for the Gateway® BP reaction BP Clonase™
   4900..4923    +  CDS            3xFLAG (fragment): three tandem FLAG® epitope tags
   5067..5529    +  misc_feature   IRES: internal ribosome entry site (IRES) of the encephalomyocarditis virus (EMCV)
   5562..6161    +  CDS            PuroR: puromycin N-acetyltransferase; pac from Streptomyces alboniger; confers resistance to puromycin
   6211..6276    +  CDS            dmpM (fragment): DMPM_STRAD - Protein inferred from homology: Swiss-Prot protein existence level 3. From Streptomyces alboniger.
   6289..6360    +  CDS            Mos (fragment): MOS_MOUSE - Experimental evidence at transcript level: Swiss-Prot protein existence level 2. From Mus musculus (Mouse).
   6393..6493    +  CDS            env (fragment): murine leukemia virus gPr80 envelope polyprotein precursor; env; proteolytically cleaved into gp70SU and p15TM subunits
   6535..6960    +  LTR            3' LTR (ΔU3): self-inactivating 3' long terminal repeat (LTR) from Moloney murine leukemia virus
   7029..7069    +  CDS            rop (fragment): Rop protein, which maintains plasmids at low copy number; rop
   7171..7209    +  misc_feature   bom (fragment): basis of mobility region from pBR322
   7226..7555    +  promoter       SV40 promoter: SV40 enhancer and early promoter
   7561..7662    +  misc_feature   bom (fragment): basis of mobility region from pBR322
   7848..8436    -  rep_origin     ori: high-copy-number ColE1/pMB1/pBR322/pUC origin of replication
   8607..9467    -  CDS            AmpR: β-lactamase; bla; confers resistance to ampicillin, carbenicillin, and related antibiotics
   9468..9572    -  promoter       AmpR promoter: bla
   9758..308     +  enhancer       CMV enhancer (across the origin): human cytomegalovirus immediate early enhancer
>Addgene plasmid #165463 | pEXPqcxip-hFTSJ3-FLAG | addgene full sequence | sequence record 327804 | Addgene NGS Result
TCCGCGTTACATAACTTACGGTAAATGGCCCGCCTGGCTGACCGCCCAACGACCCCCGCCCATTGACGTC
AATAATGACGTATGTTCCCATAGTAACGCCAATAGGGACTTTCCATTGACGTCAATGGGTGGAGTATTTA
CGGTAAACTGCCCACTTGGCAGTACATCAAGTGTATCATATGCCAAGTACGCCCCCTATTGACGTCAATG
ACGGTAAATGGCCCGCCTGGCATTATGCCCAGTACATGACCTTATGGGACTTTCCTACTTGGCAGTACAT
CTACGTATTAGTCATCGCTATTACCATGGTGATGCGGTTTTGGCAGTACATCAATGGGCGTGGATAGCGG
TTTGACTCACGGGGATTTCCAAGTCTCCACCCCATTGACGTCAATGGGAGTTTGTTTTGGCACCAAAATC
AACGGGACTTTCCAAAATGTCGTAACAACTCCGCCCCATTGACGCAAATGGGCGGTAGGCGTGTACGGTG
GGAGGTCTATATAAGCAGAGCTCAATAAAAGAGCCCACAACCCCTCACTCGGCGCGCCAGTCTTCCGATA
GACTGCGTCGCCCGGGTACCCGTATTCCCAATAAAGCCTCTTGCTGTTTGCATCCGAATCGTGGTCTCGC
TGTTCCTTGGGAGGGTCTCCTCTGAGTGATTGACTACCCACGACGGGGGTCTTTCATTTGGGGGCTCGTC
CGGGATTTGGAGACCCCTGCCCAGGGACCACCGACCCACCACCGGGAGGTAAGCTGGCCAGCAACTTATC
TGTGTCTGTCCGATTGTCTAGTGTCTATGTTTGATGTTATGCGCCTGCGTCTGTACTAGTTAGCTAACTA
GCTCTGTATCTGGCGGACCCGTGGTGGAACTGACGAGTTCTGAACACCCGGCCGCAACCCTGGGAGACGT
CCCAGGGACTTTGGGGGCCGTTTTTGTGGCCCGACCTGAGGAAGGGAGTCGATGTGGAATCCGACCCCGT
CAGGATATGTGGTTCTGGTAGGAGACGAGAACCTAAAACAGTTCCCGCCTCCGTCTGAATTTTTGCTTTC
GGTTTGGAACCGAAGCCGCGCGTCTTGTCTGCTGCAGCGCTGCAGCATCGTTCTGTGTTGTCTCTGTCTG
ACTGTGTTTCTGTATTTGTCTGAAAATTAGGGCCAGACTGTTACCACTCCCTTAAGTTTGACCTTAGGTC
ACTGGAAAGATGTCGAGCGGATCGCTCACAACCAGTCGGTAGATGTCAAGAAGAGACGTTGGGTTACCTT
CTGCTCTGCAGAATGGCCAACCTTTAACGTCGGATGGCCGCGAGACGGCACCTTTAACCGAGACCTCATC
ACCCAGGTTAAGATCAAGGTCTTTTCACCTGGCCCGCATGGACACCCAGACCAGGTCCCCTACATCGTGA
CCTGGGAAGCCTTGGCTTTTGACCCCCCTCCCTGGGTCAAGCCCTTTGTACACCCTAAGCCTCCGCCTCC
TCTTCCTCCATCCGCCCCGTCTCTCCCCCTTGAACCTCCTCGTTCGACCCCGCCTCGATCCTCCCTTTAT
CCAGCCCTCACTCCTTCTCTAGGCGCCGGAATTGAAGATCTGGGGGATCGATCCTCTAGAGTCCGTTACA
TAACTTACGGTAAATGGCCCGCCTGGCTGACCGCCCAACGACCCCCGCCCATTGACGTCAATAATGACGT
ATGTTCCCATAGTAACGCCAATAGGGACTTTCCATTGACGTCAATGGGTGGAGTATTTACGGTAAACTGC
CCACTTGGCAGTACATCAAGTGTATCATATGCCAAGTACGCCCCCTATTGACGTCAATGACGGTAAATGG
CCCGCCTGGCATTATGCCCAGTACATGACCTTATGGGACTTTCCTACTTGGCAGTACATCTACGTATTAG
TCATCGCTATTACCATGGTGATGCGGTTTTGGCAGTACATCAATGGGCGTGGATAGCGGTTTGACTCACG
GGGATTTCCAAGTCTCCACCCCATTGACGTCAATGGGAGTTTGTTTTGGCACCAAAATCAACGGGACTTT
CCAAAATGTCGTAACAACTCCGCCCCATTGACGCAAATGGGCGGTAGGCGTGTACGGTGGGAGGTCTATA
TAAGCAGAGCTCGTTTAGTGAACCGTCAGATCGCCTGGAGACGCCATCCACGCTGTTTTGACCTCCATAG
AAGACACCGGGACCGATCCAGCCTCCGCGGCCGGGAACGGTGCATTGGAACGGACCTGCAGGAATTGATC
CGCGGCCGCACCGGTAGGCCTCGTACGCTTAATTAACGGATCGGAGCGGCCGCTCTTCACAAGTTTGTAC
AAAAAAGCAGGCTCCACCATGGGCAAGAAGGGCAAAGTTGGCAAGAGCCGACGAGACAAGTTTTATCACT
TGGCGAAGGAGACGGGTTACCGTTCCCGATCTGCTTTCAAGCTGATCCAGCTCAATCGCCGCTTTCAGTT
CCTGCAGAAAGCCCGAGCCTTGCTGGACCTGTGTGCTGCGCCAGGGGGATGGCTGCAGGTAGCTGCCAAG
TTTATGCCTGTATCCAGCCTTATTGTGGGAGTGGACCTGGTTCCAATCAAGCCTCTCCCCAATGTGGTGA
CTCTCCAGGAGGACATCACAACAGAACGTTGTAGGCAGGCCCTGAGGAAGGAGCTGAAGACCTGGAAGGT
TGATGTTGTGCTCAATGATGGGGCCCCCAACGTTGGGGCTAGCTGGGTCCATGATGCTTACTCACAAGCC
CATTTGACACTGATGGCTCTACGTTTGGCTTGTGACTTTTTGGCCCGTGGTGGCAGCTTCATCACAAAGG
TTTTCCGTTCTCGTGACTATCAGCCTCTGCTATGGATCTTTCAGCAGCTGTTCCGCCGTGTCCAGGCCAC
CAAGCCCCAAGCCTCTCGCCATGAATCTGCAGAGATCTTTGTAGTCTGCCAAGGATTCCTGGCCCCTGAC
AAGGTTGACAGTAAATTCTTTGACCCCAAATTTGCCTTTAAGGAGGTTGAAGTTCAGGCTAAGACCGTTA
CTGAATTGGTTACTAAGAAGAAGCCAAAGGCTGAAGGCTATGCTGAGGGTGACCTCACTCTCTATCACCG
TACCTCAGTCACTGACTTCCTCCGAGCTGCCAACCCTGTTGACTTCCTCTCCAAGGCCAGCGAAATCATG
GTAGATGATGAAGAGTTGGCACAGCATCCAGCTACCACTGAGGACATACGGGTGTGCTGTCAGGACATCA
GAGTGTTGGGGCGCAAGGAGCTCAGGTCGCTACTAAACTGGAGAACAAAACTTCGGCGATATGTGGCCAA
GAAGCTGAAAGAACAAGCAAAGGCACTGGACATCAGCCTCAGCTCTGGAGAGGAAGATGAAGGTGATGAG
GAGGACTCAACAGCTGGAACCACAAAGCAGCCCTCTAAGGAGGAGGAGGAAGAGGAGGAGGAGGAACAAC
TGAACCAGACCTTGGCAGAAATGAAGGCCCAGGAGGTGGCGGAATTGAAGAGGAAGAAAAAGAAGCTGTT
GCGTGAGCAGAGAAAGCAGCGGGAGCGTGTGGAGCTGAAGATGGATCTGCCTGGGGTTTCCATTGCAGAC
GAGGGGGAGACTGGCATGTTCTCCTTGTGCACCATCCGGGGTCACCAGTTATTAGAGGAAGTAACACAAG
GGGATATGAGTGCAGCAGACACATTTCTGTCCGATCTGCCAAGGGATGATATCTATGTGTCAGATGTTGA
GGACGACGGTGATGACACATCTCTGGATAGTGACCTGGATCCAGAGGAGCTGGCAGGAGTCAGGGGACAT
CAGGGTCTAAGGGACCAAAAGCGTATGCGACTTACTGAAGTGCAAGATGATAAAGAGGAGGAGGAGGAGG
AGAATCCACTGCTGGTACCACTGGAGGAAAAGGCAGTACTGCAGGAAGAACAAGCCAACCTGTGGTTCTC
AAAGGGCAGCTTTGCTGGGATCGAGGACGATGCCGATGAGGCCCTGGAGATCAGTCAGGCCCAGCTGTTA
TTTGAGAACCGGCGGAAGGGACGGCAGCAGCAGCAGAAGCAGCAGCTGCCACAGACACCCCCTTCCTGTT
TGAAGACTGAGATAATGTCTCCCCTGTACCAAGATGAAGCCCCTAAGGGAACAGAGGCTTCTTCGGGGAC
AGAAGCTGCCACTGGCCTTGAAGGGGAAGAAAAGGATGGCATCTCAGACAGTGATAGCAGTACTAGCAGT
GAGGAAGAAGAGAGCTGGGAACCCCTCCGTGGTAAGAAGCGAAGCCGTGGGCCTAAGTCAGATGATGACG
GGTTTGAGATAGTGCCTATTGAGGACCCAGCGAAACATCGGATACTGGACCCCGAAGGCCTTGCTCTAGG
TGCTGTTATTGCCTCTTCCAAAAAGGCCAAGAGAGACCTCATAGATAACTCCTTCAACCGGTACACATTT
AATGAGGATGAGGGGGAGCTTCCGGAGTGGTTTGTGCAAGAGGAAAAGCAGCACCGGATACGACAGTTGC
CTGTTGGTAAGAAGGAGGTGGAGCATTACCGGAAACGCTGGCGGGAAATCAATGCACGTCCCATCAAGAA
GGTGGCTGAGGCTAAGGCTAGAAAGAAAAGGAGGATGCTGAAGAGGCTGGAGCAGACCAGGAAGAAGGCA
GAAGCCGTGGTGAACACAGTGGACATCTCAGAACGAGAGAAAGTGGCACAGCTGCGAAGTCTCTACAAGA
AGGCTGGGCTTGGCAAGGAGAAACGCCATGTCACCTACGTTGTAGCCAAAAAAGGTGTGGGCCGCAAAGT
GCGCCGGCCAGCTGGAGTCAGAGGTCATTTCAAGGTGGTGGACTCAAGGATGAAGAAGGACCAAAGAGCA
CAGCAACGTAAGGAACAAAAGAAAAAACACAAACGGAAGTTGGACCCAGCTTTCTTGTACAAAGTGGTGG
ATTACAAGGATGACGACGATAAGTGATTCGAAGGATCCTCCGATCCGGAATTCCCCCCCTCTCCCTCCCC
CCCCCCTAACGTTACTGGCCGAAGCCGCTTGGAATAAGGCCGGTGTGCGTTTGTCTATATGTTATTTTCC
ACCATATTGCCGTCTTTTGGCAATGTGAGGGCCCGGAAACCTGGCCCTGTCTTCTTGACGAGCATTCCTA
GGGGTCTTTCCCCTCTCGCCAAAGGAATGCAAGGTCTGTTGAATGTCGTGAAGGAAGCAGTTCCTCTGGA
AGCTTCTTGAAGACAAACAACGTCTGTAGCGACCCTTTGCAGGCAGCGGAACCCCCCACCTGGCGACAGG
TGCCTCTGCGGCCAAAAGCCACGTGTATAAGATACACCTGCAAAGGCGGCACAACCCCAGTGCCACGTTG
TGAGTTGGATAGTTGTGGAAAGAGTCAAATGGCTCTCCTCAAGCGTATTCAACAAGGGGCTGAAGGATGC
CCAGAAGGTACCCCATTGTATGGGATCTGATCTGGGGCCTCGGTGCACATGCTTTACATGTGTTTAGTCG
AGGTTAAAAAAACGTCTAGGCCCCCCGAACCACGGGGACGTGGTTTTCCTTTGAAAAACACGATGATAAG
CTTGCCACAACCCACAAGGAGACGACCTTCCATGACCGAGTACAAGCCCACGGTGCGCCTCGCCACCCGC
GACGACGTCCCCCGGGCCGTACGCACCCTCGCCGCCGCGTTCGCCGACTACCCCGCCACGCGCCACACCG
TCGACCCGGACCGCCACATCGAGCGGGTCACCGAGCTGCAAGAACTCTTCCTCACGCGCGTCGGGCTCGA
CATCGGCAAGGTGTGGGTCGCGGACGACGGCGCCGCGGTGGCGGTCTGGACCACGCCGGAGAGCGTCGAA
GCGGGGGCGGTGTTCGCCGAGATCGGCCCGCGCATGGCCGAGTTGAGCGGTTCCCGGCTGGCCGCGCAGC
AACAGATGGAAGGCCTCCTGGCGCCGCACCGGCCCAAGGAGCCCGCGTGGTTCCTGGCCACCGTCGGCGT
CTCGCCCGACCACCAGGGCAAGGGTCTGGGCAGCGCCGTCGTGCTCCCCGGAGTGGAGGCGGCCGAGCGC
GCCGGGGTGCCCGCCTTCCTGGAGACCTCCGCGCCCCGCAACCTCCCCTTCTACGAGCGGCTCGGCTTCA
CCGTCACCGCCGACGTCGAGGTGCCCGAAGGACCGCGCACCTGGTGCATGACCCGCAAGCCCGGTGCCTG
ACGCCCGCCCCACGACCCGCAGCGCCCGACCGAAAGGAGCGCACGACCCCATGGCTCCGACCGAAGCCAC
CCGGGGCGGCCCCGCCGACCCCGCACCCGCCCCCGAGGCCCACCGACTCTAGTCGAGGGCTGCAGCGCTG
CAGAGGCCGAGTGCAGAACTGCTCCAAAGGGACCTCAAGGCTTTCCGAGGGACACTAGGCTGACTCCATC
GAGCCAGTGTAGAGATAAGCTTATCGATTAGTCCAATTTGTTAAAGACAGGATATCAGTGGTCCAGGCTC
TAGTTTTGACTCAACAATATCACCAGCTGAAGCCTATAGAGTACGAGCCATAGATAAAATAAAAGATTTT
ATTTAGTCTCCAGAAAAAGGGGGGAATGAAAGACCCCACCTGTAGGTTTGGCAAGCTAGCTTAAGTAACG
CCATTTTGCAAGGCATGGAAAAATACATAACTGAGAATAGAGAAGTTCAGATCAAGGTCAGGAACAGATG
GAACAGGGTCGACCCTAGAGAACCATCAGATGTTTCCAGGGTGCCCCAAGGACCTGAAATGACCCTGTGC
CTTATTTGAACTAACCAATCAGTTCGCTTCTCGCTTCTGTTCGCGCGCTTCTGCTCCCCGAGCTCAATAA
AAGAGCCCACAACCCCTCACTCGGGGCGCCAGTCCTCCGATTGACTGAGTCGCCCGGGTACCCGTGTATC
CAATAAACCCTCTTGCAGTTGCATCCGACTTGTGGTCTCGCTGTTCCTTGGGAGGGTCTCCTCTGAGTGA
TTGACTACCCGTCAGCGGGGGTCTTTCATTTGGGGGCTCGTCCGGGATCGGGAGACCCCTGCCCAGGGAC
CACCGACCCACCACCGGGAGGTAAGCTGGCTGCCTCGCGCGTTTCGGTGATGACGGTGAAAACCTCTGAC
ACATGCAGCTCCCGGAGACGGTCACAGCTTGTCTGTAAGCGGATGCCGGGAGCAGACAAGCCCGTCAGGG
CGCGTCAGCGGGTGTTGGCGGGTGTCGGGGCGCAGCCATGACCCAGTCACGTAGCGATAGCGGAGTGTAG
ATCCGGCTGTGGAATGTGTGTCAGTTAGGGTGTGGAAAGTCCCCAGGCTCCCCAGCAGGCAGAAGTATGC
AAAGCATGCATCTCAATTAGTCAGCAACCAGGTGTGGAAAGTCCCCAGGCTCCCCAGCAGGCAGAAGTAT
GCAAAGCATGCATCTCAATTAGTCAGCAACCATAGTCCCGCCCCTAACTCCGCCCATCCCGCCCCTAACT
CCGCCCAGTTCCGCCCATTCTCCGCCCCATGGCTGACTAATTTTTTTTATTTATGCAGAGGCCGAGGCCG
CCTCGGCCTCTGAGCTATTCCAGAAGTAGTGAGGAGGCTTTTTTGGAGGCCTAGGCTTTTGCAAAAAGCT
TACTGGCTTAACTATGCGGCATCAGAGCAGATTGTACTGAGAGTGCACCATATGCGGTGTGAAATACCGC
ACAGATGCGTAAGGAGAAAATACCGCATCAGGCGCTCTTCCGCTTCCTCGCTCACTGACTCGCTGCGCTC
GGTCGTTCGGCTGCGGCGAGCGGTATCAGCTCACTCAAAGGCGGTAATACGGTTATCCACAGAATCAGGG
GATAACGCAGGAAAGAACATGTGAGCAAAAGGCCAGCAAAAGGCCAGGAACCGTAAAAAGGCCGCGTTGC
TGGCGTTTTTCCATAGGCTCCGCCCCCCTGACGAGCATCACAAAAATCGACGCTCAAGTCAGAGGTGGCG
AAACCCGACAGGACTATAAAGATACCAGGCGTTTCCCCCTGGAAGCTCCCTCGTGCGCTCTCCTGTTCCG
ACCCTGCCGCTTACCGGATACCTGTCCGCCTTTCTCCCTTCGGGAAGCGTGGCGCTTTCTCATAGCTCAC
GCTGTAGGTATCTCAGTTCGGTGTAGGTCGTTCGCTCCAAGCTGGGCTGTGTGCACGAACCCCCCGTTCA
GCCCGACCGCTGCGCCTTATCCGGTAACTATCGTCTTGAGTCCAACCCGGTAAGACACGACTTATCGCCA
CTGGCAGCAGCCACTGGTAACAGGATTAGCAGAGCGAGGTATGTAGGCGGTGCTACAGAGTTCTTGAAGT
GGTGGCCTAACTACGGCTACACTAGAAGGACAGTATTTGGTATCTGCGCTCTGCTGAAGCCAGTTACCTT
CGGAAAAAGAGTTGGTAGCTCTTGATCCGGCAAACAAACCACCGCTGGTAGCGGTGGTTTTTTTGTTTGC
AAGCAGCAGATTACGCGCAGAAAAAAAGGATCTCAAGAAGATCCTTTGATCTTTTCTACGGGGTCTGACG
CTCAGTGGAACGAAAACTCACGTTAAGGGATTTTGGTCATGAGATTATCAAAAAGGATCTTCACCTAGAT
CCTTTTAAATTAAAAATGAAGTTTTAAATCAATCTAAAGTATATATGAGTAAACTTGGTCTGACAGTTAC
CAATGCTTAATCAGTGAGGCACCTATCTCAGCGATCTGTCTATTTCGTTCATCCATAGTTGCCTGACTCC
CCGTCGTGTAGATAACTACGATACGGGAGGGCTTACCATCTGGCCCCAGTGCTGCAATGATACCGCGAGA
CCCACGCTCACCGGCTCCAGATTTATCAGCAATAAACCAGCCAGCCGGAAGGGCCGAGCGCAGAAGTGGT
CCTGCAACTTTATCCGCCTCCATCCAGTCTATTAATTGTTGCCGGGAAGCTAGAGTAAGTAGTTCGCCAG
TTAATAGTTTGCGCAACGTTGTTGCCATTGCTGCAGGCATCGTGGTGTCACGCTCGTCGTTTGGTATGGC
TTCATTCAGCTCCGGTTCCCAACGATCAAGGCGAGTTACATGATCCCCCATGTTGTGCAAAAAAGCGGTT
AGCTCCTTCGGTCCTCCGATCGTTGTCAGAAGTAAGTTGGCCGCAGTGTTATCACTCATGGTTATGGCAG
CACTGCATAATTCTCTTACTGTCATGCCATCCGTAAGATGCTTTTCTGTGACTGGTGAGTACTCAACCAA
GTCATTCTGAGAATAGTGTATGCGGCGACCGAGTTGCTCTTGCCCGGCGTCAACACGGGATAATACCGCG
CCACATAGCAGAACTTTAAAAGTGCTCATCATTGGAAAACGTTCTTCGGGGCGAAAACTCTCAAGGATCT
TACCGCTGTTGAGATCCAGTTCGATGTAACCCACTCGTGCACCCAACTGATCTTCAGCATCTTTTACTTT
CACCAGCGTTTCTGGGTGAGCAAAAACAGGAAGGCAAAATGCCGCAAAAAAGGGAATAAGGGCGACACGG
AAATGTTGAATACTCATACTCTTCCTTTTTCAATATTATTGAAGCATTTATCAGGGTTATTGTCTCATGA
GCGGATACATATTTGAATGTATTTAGAAAAATAAACAAATAGGGGTTCCGCGCACATTTCCCCGAAAAGT
GCCACCTGACGTCTAAGAAACCATTATTATCATGACATTAACCTATAAAAATAGGCGTATCACGAGGCCC
TTTCGTCTTCAAGAATTAGCTTGGCCATTGCATACGTTGTATCCATATCATAATATGTACATTTATATTG
GCTCATGTCCAACATTACCGCCATGTTGACATTGATTATTGACTAGTTATTAATAGTAATCAATTACGGG
GTCATTAGTTCATAGCCCATATATGGAGT
